>Addgene plasmid #58305 | pSEVA12DKR-E | depositor full sequence | sequence record 89817 | pSEVA12DKR-E sequence 8156 bps
TTAATTAAGCACCGGTGGAGTGACGACCTTCAGCACGTTCGTACTGTTCAACGATGGTGTAGTCTTCGTT
GTGGGAGGTGATGTCCAGTTTGATGTCGGTTTTGTAAGCACCCGGCAGCTGAACCGGTTTTTTAGCCATG
TAGGTGGTTTTAACTTCAGCGTCGTAGTGACCACCGTCTTTCAGTTTCAGACGCATTTTGATTTCACCTT
TCAGAGCACCGTCTTCCGGGTACATACGTTCGGTGGAAGCTTCCCAACCCATGGTTTTTTTCTGCATAAC
CGGACCGTCGGACGGGAAGTTGGTACCACGCAGTTTAACTTTGTAGATGAACTCACCGTCTTGCAGGGAG
GAGTCCTGGGTAACGGTAACAACACCACCGTCTTCGAAGTTCATAACACGTTCCCATTTGAAACCTTCCG
GGAAGGACAGTTTCAGGTAGTCCGGGATGTCAGCCGGGTGTTTAACGTAAGCTTTGGAACCGTACTGGAA
CTGCGGGGACAGGATGTCCCAAGCGAACGGCAGCGGACCACCTTTGGTAACTTTCAGTTTAGCGGTCTGG
GTACCTTCGTACGGACGACCTTCACCTTCACCTTCGATTTCGAACTCGTGACCGTTAACGGAACCTTCCA
TACGAACTTTGAAACGCATGAACTCTTTGATAACGTCTTCGGAGGAAGCCATCTAGTATTCACCACCTTT
CTCTAGTAACATTTATTGTACAACACGAGCCCATTTTTGTCAAATAAAATTTAAATTATATCAACGTTAA
TAAGACGTTGTCAATAAAATTATTTTGACAAAATTCCTAGGCGTCGAAAAGTGCTGTGAAGCGTTCAATT
AAATGCGGGGAGTCTGCCACATCGACCTGAACCCAGACAGATGCTGGCATTGGCGGACGCGGACGCGCCG
TCGTGCGCTTCATCACGATTAAAAGATCCAGTTCGGCACCTTTCAACGGTAACGTTGATTCAATCAGAGT
AATGGCATTCCATGAACCGGAAAGCAGCATAATAAACGTGAACTCTTCTCCCAGCATCGCCAGGCGACTG
TCTTCAATATTACAGCCGCAACTACTGACATGACGGGTGATGGTGTTCACAATTCCAGGGCGATCGGCAC
CCAACGCAGTGATCACCAGATAATGTTGCGATGACAGTGTCAAACTGGTTATTCCTTTAAGGGGTGAGTT
GTTCTTAAGGAAAGCATAAAAAAAACATGCATACAACAATCAGAACGGTTCTGTCTGCTTGCTTTTAATG
CCATACCAAACGTACCATTGAGACACTTGTTTGCACAGAGGATGGCCCGAATTCTTGACGGCTAGCTCAG
TCCTAGGTACAGTGCTAGCGGATCTTCCGGAAGACTAGGTGAGACTCAAGGTCATGATGGACGTGAACAA
AAAAACGAAAATTCGCCACCGAAACGAGCTAAATCACACCCTGGCTCAACTTCCTTTGCCCGCAAAGCGA
GTGATGTATATGGCGCTTGCTCCCATTGATAGCAAAGAACCTCTTGAACGAGGGCGAGTTTTCAAAATTA
GGGCTGAAGACCTTGCAGCGCTCGCCAAAATCACCCCATCGCTTGCTTATCGACAATTAAAAGAGGGTGG
TAAATTACTTGGTGCCAGCAAAATTTCGCTAAGAGGGGATGATATCATTGCTTTAGCTAAAGAGCTTAAC
CTGCTCTTTACTGCTAAAAACTCCCCTGAAGAGTTAGACCTTAACATTATTGAGTGGATAGCTTATTCAA
ATGATGAAGGATACTTGTCTTTAAAATTCACCAGAACCATAGAACCATATATCTCTAGCCTTATTGGGAA
AAAAAATAAATTCACAACGCAATTGTTAACGGCAAGCTTACGCTTAAGTAGCCAGTATTCATCTTCTCTT
TATCAACTTATCAGGAAGCATTACTCTAATTTTAAGAAGAAAAATTATTTTATTATTTCCGTTGATGAGT
TAAAGGAAGAGTTAATAGCTTATACTTTTGATAAAGATGGAAATATTGAGTACAAATACCCTGACTTTCC
TATTTTTAAAAGGGATGTGTTAAATAAAGCCATTGCTGAAATTAAAAAGAAAACAGAAATATCGTTTGTT
GGCTTCACTGTTCATGAAAAAGAAGGAAGAAAAATTAGTAAGCTGAAGTTCGAATTTGTCGTTGATGAAG
ATGAATTTTCTGGCGATAAAGATGATGAAGCTTTTTTTATGAATTTATCTGAAGCTGATGCAGCTTTTCT
CAAGGTATTTGATGAAACCGTACCTCCCAAAAAAGCTAAGGGGTGAGGATCTCCAGGCATCAAATAAAAC
GAAAGGCTCAGTCGAAAGACTGGGCCTTTCGTTTTATCTGTTGTTTGTCGGTGAACGCTCTCTACTAGAG
TCACACTGGCTCACCTTCGGGTGGGCCTTTCTGCGTTTATACCCGGGAAAAAGAGTATTGACTTAAAGTC
TAACCTATAGGTATAATGTGTGGAGACCAGAGGTAAGGAGGTAACAACCATGCGAGTGTTGAAGAAACAT
CTTAATCATGCTAAGGAGGTTTTCTAATGCATACCACCCGACTGAAGAGGGTTGGCGGCTCAGTTATGCT
GACCGTCCCACCGGCACTGCTGAATGCGCTGTCTCTGGGCACAGATAATGAAGTTGGCATGGTCATTGAT
AATGGCCGGCTGATTGTTGAGCCGTACAGACGCCCGCAATATTCACTGGCTGAGCTACTGGCACAGTGTG
ATCCGAATGCTGAAATATCAGCTGAAGAACGAGAATGGCTGGATGCACCGGCGACTGGTCAGGAGGAAAT
CTGAGTCGACCTGCAGTTCGAAGTTCCTATTCTCTAGAAAGTATAGGAACTTCAGAGCGCTTTTGAAGCT
CACGCTGCCGCAAGCACTCAGGGCGCAAGGGCTGCTAAAGGAAGCGGAACACGTAGAAAGCCAGTCCGCA
GAAACGGTGCTGACCCCGGATGAATGTCAGCTACTGGGCTATCTGGACAAGGGAAAACGCAAGCGCAAAG
AGAAAGCAGGTAGCTTGCAGTGGGCTTACATGGCGATAGCTAGACTGGGCGGTTTTATGGACAGCAAGCG
AACCGGAATTGCCAGCTGGGGCGCCCTCTGGTAAGGTTGGGAAGCCCTGCAAAGTAAACTGGATGGCTTT
CTTGCCGCCAAGGATCTGATGGCGCAGGGGATCAAGATCTGATCAAGAGACAGGATGAGGATCGTTTCGC
ATGATTGAACAAGATGGATTGCACGCAGGTTCTCCGGCCGCTTGGGTGGAGAGGCTATTCGGCTATGACT
GGGCACAACAGACAATCGGCTGCTCTGATGCCGCCGTGTTCCGGCTGTCAGCGCAGGGGCGCCCGGTTCT
TTTTGTCAAGACCGACCTGTCCGGTGCCCTGAATGAACTGCAGGACGAGGCAGCGCGGCTATCGTGGCTG
GCCACGACGGGCGTTCCTTGCGCAGCTGTGCTCGACGTTGTCACTGAAGCGGGAAGGGACTGGCTGCTAT
TGGGCGAAGTGCCGGGGCAGGATCTCCTGTCATCTCACCTTGCTCCTGCCGAGAAAGTATCCATCATGGC
TGATGCAATGCGGCGGCTGCATACGCTTGATCCGGCTACCTGCCCATTCGACCACCAAGCGAAACATCGC
ATCGAGCGAGCACGTACTCGGATGGAAGCCGGTCTTGTCGATCAGGATGATCTGGACGAAGAGCATCAGG
GGCTCGCGCCAGCCGAACTGTTCGCCAGGCTCAAGGCGCGTATGCCCGACGGCGAGGATCTCGTCGTGAC
CCATGGCGATGCCTGCTTGCCGAATATCATGGTGGAAAATGGCCGCTTTTCTGGATTCATCGACTGTGGC
CGGCTGGGTGTGGCGGACCGCTATCAGGACATAGCGTTGGCTACCCGTGATATTGCTGAAGAGCTTGGCG
GCGAATGGGCTGACCGCTTCCTCGTGCTTTACGGTATCGCCGCTCCCGATTCGCAGCGCATCGCCTTCTA
TCGCCTTCTTGACGAGTTCTTCTAATAAGGGGATCTTGAAGTTCCTATTCCGAAGTTCCTATTCTCTAGA
AAGTATAGGAACTTCGAAGCAGCTCCAGCCTACAGCATGCCGGTTTGCTGTAAAGTTTAGGGAGATTTGA
TGGCTTACTCTGTTCAAAAGTCGCGCCTGGCAAAGGTTGCGGGTGTTTCGCTTGTTTTATTACTCGCTGC
CTGTAGTTCTGACTCACGCTATAAGCGTCAGGTCAGTGGTGATGAAGCCTACCTGGAAGCGGCACCGCTT
GCGGAGCTTCATGCCCCGGCTGGAATGATTTTGCCGGTGACCTCCGGTGATTATGCAATCCCGGTGACCA
ACGGTAGTGGTGCTGTCGGTAAGGCGCTGGACATTCACTAGTCTTGGACTCCTGTTGATAGATCCAGTAA
TGACCTCAGAACTCCATCTGGATTTGTTCAGAACGCTCGGTTGCCGCCGGGCGTTTTTTATTGGTGAGAA
TCCAGGGGTCCCCAATAATTACGATTTAAATTAGTAGCCCGCCTAATGAGCGGGCTTTTTTTTAATTCCC
CTATTTGTTTATTTTTCTAAATACATTCAAATATGTATCCGCTCATGAGACAATAACCCTGATAAATGCT
TCAATAATATTGAAAAAGGAAGAGTATGAGCATTCAGCATTTTCGTGTGGCGCTGATTCCGTTTTTTGCG
GCGTTTTGCCTGCCGGTGTTTGCGCATCCGGAAACCCTGGTGAAAGTGAAAGATGCGGAAGATCAACTGG
GTGCGCGCGTGGGCTATATTGAACTGGATCTGAACAGCGGCAAAATTCTGGAATCTTTTCGTCCGGAAGA
ACGTTTTCCGATGATGAGCACCTTTAAAGTGCTGCTGTGCGGTGCGGTTCTGAGCCGTGTGGATGCGGGC
CAGGAACAACTGGGCCGTCGTATTCATTATAGCCAGAACGATCTGGTGGAATATAGCCCGGTGACCGAAA
AACATCTGACCGATGGCATGACCGTGCGTGAACTGTGCAGCGCGGCGATTACCATGAGCGATAACACCGC
GGCGAACCTGCTGCTGACGACCATTGGCGGTCCGAAAGAACTGACCGCGTTTCTGCATAACATGGGCGAT
CATGTGACCCGTCTGGATCGTTGGGAACCGGAACTGAACGAAGCGATTCCGAACGATGAACGTGATACCA
CCATGCCGGCAGCAATGGCGACCACCCTGCGTAAACTGCTGACGGGTGAGCTGCTGACCCTGGCAAGCCG
CCAGCAACTGATTGATTGGATGGAAGCGGATAAAGTGGCGGGTCCGCTGCTGCGTAGCGCGCTGCCGGCT
GGCTGGTTTATTGCGGATAAAAGCGGTGCGGGCGAACGTGGCAGCCGTGGCATTATTGCGGCGCTGGGCC
CGGATGGTAAACCGAGCCGTATTGTGGTGATTTATACCACCGGCAGCCAGGCGACGATGGATGAACGTAA
CCGTCAGATTGCGGAAATTGGCGCGAGCCTGATTAAACATTGGTAAACCGATACAATTAAAGGCTCCTTT
TGGAGCCTTTTTTTTTGGACGACCCTTGTCCTTTTCCGCTGCATAACCCTGCTTCGGGGTCATTATAGCG
ATTTTTTCGGTATATCCATCCTTTTTCGCACGATATACAGGATTTTGCCAAAGGGTTCGTGTAGACTTTC
CTTGGTGTATCCAACGGCGTCAGCCGGGCAGGATAGGTGAAGTAGGCCCACCCGCGAGCGGGTGTTCCTT
CTTCACTGTCCCTTATTCGCACCTGGCGGTGCTCAACGGGAATCCTGCTCTGCGAGGCTGGCCGTAGGCC
GGCCGCGATGCAGGTGGCTGCTGAACCCCCAGCCGGAACTGACCCCACAAGGCCCTAGCGTTTGCAATGC
ACCAGGTCATCATTGACCCAGGCGTGTTCCACCAGGCCGCTGCCTCGCAACTCTTCGCAGGCTTCGCCGA
CCTGCTCGCGCCACTTCTTCACGCGGGTGGAATCCGATCCGCACATGAGGCGGAAGGTTTCCAGCTTGAG
CGGGTACGGCTCCCGGTGCGAGCTGAAATAGTCGAACATCCGTCGGGCCGTCGGCGACAGCTTGCGGTAC
TTCTCCCATATGAATTTCGTGTAGTGGTCGCCAGCAAACAGCACGACGATTTCCTCGTCGATCAGGACCT
GGCAACGGGACGTTTTCTTGCCACGGTCCAGGACGCGGAAGCGGTGCAGCAGCGACACCGATTCCAGGTG
CCCAACGCGGTCGGACGTGAAGCCCATCGCCGTCGCCTGTAGGCGCGACAGGCATTCCTCGGCCTTCGTG
TAATACCGGCCATTGATCGACCAGCCCAGGTCCTGGCAAAGCTCGTAGAACGTGAAGGTGATCGGCTCGC
CGATAGGGGTGCGCTTCGCGTACTCCAACACCTGCTGCCACACCAGTTCGTCATCGTCGGCCCGCAGCTC
GACGCCGGTGTAGGTGATCTTCACGTCCTTGTTGACGTGGAAAATGACCTTGTTTTGCAGCGCCTCGCGC
GGGATTTTCTTGTTGCGCGTGGTGAACAGGGCAGAGCGGGCCGTGTCGTTTGGCATCGCTCGCATCGTGT
CCGGCCACGGCGCAATATCGAACAAGGAAAGCTGCATTTCCTTGATCTGCTGCTTCGTGTGTTTCAGCAA
CGCGGCCTGCTTGGCTTCGCTGACCTGTTTTGCCAGGTCCTCGCCGGCGGTTTTTCGCTTCTTGGTCGTC
ATAGTTCCTCGCGTGTCGATGGTCATCGACTTCGCCAAACCTGCCGCCTCCTGTTCGAGACGACGCGAAC
GCTCCACGGCGGCCGATGGCGCGGGCAGGGCAGGGGGAGCCAGTTGCACGCTGTCGCGCTCGATCTTGGC
CGTAGCTTGCTGGACTATCGAGCCGACGGACTGGAAGGTTTCGCGGGGCGCACGCATGACGGTGCGGCTT
GCGATGGTTTCGGCATCCTCGGCGGAAAACCCCGCGTCGATCAGTTCTTGCCTGTATGCCTTCCGGTCAA
ACGTCCGATTCATTCACCCTCCTTGCGGGATTGCCCCGGAATTAATTCCCCGGATCGATCCGTCGATCTT
GATCCCCTGCGCCATCAGATCCTTGGCGGCAAGAAAGCCATCCAGTTTACTTTGCAGGGCTTCCCAACCT
TACCAGAGGGCGCCCCAGCTGGCAATTCCGGTTCGCTTGCTGTCCATAAAACCGCCCAGTCTAGCTATCG
CCATGTAAGCCCACTGCAAGCTACCTGCTTTCTCTTTGCGCTTGCGTTTTCCCTTGTCCAGATAGCCCAG
TAGCTGACATTCATCCGGGGTCAGCACCGTTTCTGCGGACTGGCTTTCTACGTGGCTGCCATTTTTGGGG
TGAGGCCGTTCGCGGCCGAGGGGCGCAGCCCCTGGGGGGATGGGAGGCCCGCGTTAGCGGGCCGGGAGGG
TTCGAGAAGGGGGGGCACCCCCCTTCGGCGTGCGCGGTCACGCGCACAGGGCGCAGCCCTGGTTAAAAAC
AAGGTTTATAAATATTGGTTTAAAAGCAGGTTAAAAGACAGGTTAGCGGTGGCCGAAAAACGGGCGGAAA
CCCTTGCAAATGCTGGATTTTCTGCCTGTGGACAGCCCCTCAAATGTCAATAGGTGCGCCCCTCATCTGT
CAGCACTCTGCCCCTCAAGTGTCAAGGATCGCGCCCCTCATCTGTCAGTAGTCGCGCCCCTCAAGTGTCA
ATACCGCAGGGCACTTATCCCCAGGCTTGTCCACATCATCTGTGGGAAACTCGCGTAAAATCAGGCGTTT
TCGCCGATTTGCGAGGCTGGCCAGCTCCACGTCGCCGGCCGAAATCGAGCCTGCCCCTCATCTGTCAACG
CCGCGCCGGGTGAGTCGGCCCCTCAAGTGTCAACGTCCGCCCCTCATCTGTCAGTGAGGGCCAAGTTTTC
CGCGAGGTATCCACAACGCCGGCGGCCCTACATGGCTCTGCTGTAGTGAGTGGGTTGCGCTCCGGCAGCG
GTCCTGATCCCCCGCAGAAAAAAAGGATCTCAAGAAGATCCTTTGATCTTTTCTACGGCGCGCCCAGCTG
TCTAGGGCGGCGGATTTGTCCTACTCAGGAGAGCGTTCACCGACAAACAACAGATAAAACGAAAGGCCCA
GTCTTTCGACTGAGCCTTTCGTTTTATTTGATGCCT
Features (pLannotate 1.2.2; 22 found; start..end, strand, type, name):
      8..682     -  CDS            mRFP1: mRFP1 is a basic (constitutively fluorescent) red fluorescent protein published in 2002, derived from Discosoma sp.. It is reported to be a somewhat slowly-maturing monomer with low acid sensitivity.
    810..1163    -  CDS            gcvR (fragment): GCVR_ECOLI - Also known as yffD. Experimental evidence at protein level: Swiss-Prot protein existence level 1. Negative transcriptional regulator of the glycine cleavage system operon (GCV). Does not autoregulate its own expression. It is not yet known how GcvR acts as a repressor. It does not seem to bind DNA. It could interact with GcvA and suppress its activatory activity. From Escherichia coli (strain K12).
   1315..1339    +  promoter       J23119(SpeI) promoter (fragment): bacterial promoter (Registry of Standard Biological Parts BBa J23119) modified to end with an SpeI site
   1372..2283    +  CDS            pir: PIR_ECOLX - Experimental evidence at protein level: Swiss-Prot protein existence level 1. Initiation for plasmid R6K DNA replication. From Escherichia coli.
   2301..2372    +  terminator     rrnB T1 terminator: transcription terminator T1 from the E. coli rrnB gene
   2388..2415    +  terminator     T7Te terminator: phage T7 early transcription terminator
   2547..2801    +  CDS            pemI: PEMI_ECOLX - Experimental evidence at protein level: Swiss-Prot protein existence level 1. Antitoxin component of a type II toxin-antitoxin (TA) system. Labile antitoxin that binds to its cognate PemK endoribonuclease toxin and neutralizes its activity. Responsible for the stable maintenance of the plasmid during cell division. Both PemI and PemK proteins bind to the promoter region of the pem operon to autoregulate their synthesis. From Escherichia coli.
   2820..2853    +  protein_bind   FRT (minimal): supports FLP-mediated excision but not integration (Turan and Bode, 2011) FLP recombinase from the Saccharomyces cerevisiae 2μ plasmid
   2860..3189    +  CDS            tnpA (fragment): TN5P_ECOLX - Also known as tnp. Experimental evidence at protein level: Swiss-Prot protein existence level 1. Mediates transposition of transposon Tn5 by a 'cut and paste' mechanism. First, the monomeric transposase binds the 19 bp inverted DNA repeats flanking the transposon. Then, dimerization of the DNA- bound transposase creates a synaptic DNA complex. After nicking of the first DNA strand, excision of the transposon proceeds through a series of intermediates. The transposase then mediates the insertion of the transposon at a new site by strand transfer. The activity of the wild- type tran
   3221..4012    +  CDS            neo: KKA2_KLEPN - Also known as kan, nptII. Experimental evidence at protein level: Swiss-Prot protein existence level 1. Resistance to kanamycin, neomycin, paromomycin, ribostamycin, butirosin and gentamicin B. From Klebsiella pneumoniae.
   4028..4075    +  protein_bind   FRT: FLP-mediated recombination occurs in the 8-bp core sequence TCTAGAAA (Turan and Bode, 2011). FLP recombinase from the Saccharomyces cerevisiae 2μ plasmid
   4130..4375    +  CDS            bamC (fragment): BAMC_ECOLI - Also known as dapX, nlpB. Experimental evidence at protein level: Swiss-Prot protein existence level 1. Part of the outer membrane protein assembly complex (Bam), which is involved in assembly and insertion of beta-barrel proteins into the outer membrane. Nonessential member of the complex that stabilizes the interaction between the essential proteins BamA and BamD. Efficient substrate folding and insertion into the outer membrane requires all 5 subunits (PubMed:20378773, PubMed:21823654, PubMed:27686148). A lateral gate may open between the first and last strands of the BamA beta
   4387..4481    +  terminator     lambda t0 terminator: transcription terminator from phage lambda
   4554..4645    +  promoter       AmpR promoter: bla
   4646..5503    +  CDS            bla: BLAT_ECOLX - Experimental evidence at protein level: Swiss-Prot protein existence level 1. TEM-type are the most prevalent beta-lactamases in enterobacteria; they hydrolyze the beta-lactam bond in susceptible beta-lactam antibiotics, thus conferring resistance to penicillins and cephalosporins. TEM-3 and TEM-4 are capable of hydrolyzing cefotaxime and ceftazidime. TEM-5 is capable of hydrolyzing ceftazidime. TEM-6 is capable of hydrolyzing ceftazidime and aztreonam. TEM-8/CAZ-2, TEM- 16/CAZ-7 and TEM-24/CAZ-6 are markedly active against ceftazidime. IRT- 4 shows resistance to beta-lactamase in
   5510..5549    +  terminator     fd terminator: central terminator from bacteriophage fd (Otsuka and Kunisawa, 1982)
   5696..5804    +  oriT           oriT: incP origin of transfer
   5865..7013    -  CDS            trfA: trans-acting replication protein that binds to and activates oriV
   7065..7346    -  CDS            tnpA (fragment): TN5P_ECOLX - Also known as tnp. Experimental evidence at protein level: Swiss-Prot protein existence level 1. Mediates transposition of transposon Tn5 by a 'cut and paste' mechanism. First, the monomeric transposase binds the 19 bp inverted DNA repeats flanking the transposon. Then, dimerization of the DNA- bound transposase creates a synaptic DNA complex. After nicking of the first DNA strand, excision of the transposon proceeds through a series of intermediates. The transposase then mediates the insertion of the transposon at a new site by strand transfer. The activity of the wild- type tran
   7406..7937    -  rep_origin     oriV: incP origin of replication
   7993..8028    -  rep_origin     CloDF13 ori (fragment): Plasmids containing the CloDF13 (CDF) origin of replication can be propagated in E. coli cells that contain additional plasmids with compatible origins.
   8064..8150    -  terminator     rrnB T1 terminator: Escherichia coli rrnB; transcription terminator T1 from the E. coli rrnB gene
