[The description below was written by a language model from this plasmid's Addgene catalogue record and pLannotate feature annotations shown in this document.]
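Description:
pSEVA12DKR-E is a low-copy SEVA-format bacterial plasmid from the GeneGuard biosafety system. It serves as the carrier for a synthetic "genomic cassette" intended to be inserted into the E. coli chromosome in place of dapA. The backbone replicates through the broad-host-range incP (RK2) oriV with its trans-acting initiator trfA. It also carries an incP oriT for conjugal mobilisation and a bla ampicillin-resistance gene with its own promoter, with terminators (lambda t0, fd, rrnB T1) insulating the modules. Selection uses ampicillin from the backbone and kanamycin from the cassette.

The cassette is flanked by fragments annotated as gcvR and bamC. These presumably correspond to the chromosomal neighbours of dapA and would act as homology arms for recombination. Between them, a fragment of the constitutive J23119 promoter precedes pir, which encodes the pi protein that initiates replication at R6K origins, followed by rrnB T1 and T7Te terminators. The "RBS E" named in the record is described as setting pi expression to give medium-copy support for an R6K conditional origin of replication. Next comes an antitoxin gene, annotated as pemI and called Kis in the record, which neutralises its cognate toxin. A neo kanamycin marker sits between two FRT sites so that FLP recombinase can remove it after integration.

The resulting strain would be a dapA deletion that supplies both pi and Kis in trans, and the record states it will support the GeneGuard plasmid pSEVAD1K. An mRFP1 coding sequence lies outside the homology arms; its role is not stated, though it could serve to flag retained plasmid. The catalogue also credits a source for Zeta/Epsilon toxin-antitoxin parts, but no such features appear in the annotation.
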