Addgene plasmid #58305: pSEVA12DKR-E
Purpose: GeneGuard genomic cassette: for constructing ΔdapA::RBS E pi, Kis, FRT-kanR-FRT (medium-copy support for R6K COR). Will support pSEVAD1K.
Depositing lab: Tom Ellis. Depositing organization: Imperial College London. Publication: GeneGuard: a Modular Plasmid System Designed for Biosafety. Wright O, Delmans M, Stan GB, Ellis T. ACS Synth Biol. 2014 May 13. 10.1021/sb500234s PubMed 24847673.
Backbone
  Vector backbone: SEVA
  Vector type: Bacterial Expression, Synthetic Biology
Growth in bacteria
  Bacterial resistance: Ampicillin and Kanamycin, 100 & 50 μg/mL
  Growth temperature: 37°C
  Growth strain: DH10B
  Growth instructions: Growth may be sluggish due to high expression levels of genomic cassette.
  Copy number: Low Copy
Gene/Insert
  Gene/Insert name: Genomic cassette
  Species: Synthetic
Resource information
  A portion of this plasmid was derived from a plasmid made by: Zeta/Epsilon. Toxin-Antitoxin parts. Part source: Dr. Urszula Zielenkiewicz (Dept of Microbial Biochemistry, Institute of Biochemistry and Biophysics of the Polish Academy of Sciences)
Terms and licenses: Academic/Nonprofit Terms; Industry Terms: Not Available to Industry
How to cite: pSEVA12DKR-E was a gift from Tom Ellis (Addgene plasmid # 58305 ; http://n2t.net/addgene:58305 ; RRID:Addgene_58305)
