>Addgene plasmid #58305 | pSEVA12DKR-E | addgene partial sequence | sequence record 101611 | K1
TTGTTCAATCATGCGAAACGATCCTCATCCTGTCTCTTGATCAGATCTTGATCCCCTGCGCCATCAGATC
CTTGGCGGCAAGAAAGCCATCCAGTTTACTTTGCAGGGCTTCCCAACCTTACCAGAGGGCGCCCCAGCTG
GCAATTCCGGTTCGCTTGCTGTCCATAAAACCGCCCAGTCTAGCTATCGCCATGTAAGCCCACTGCAAGC
TACCTGCTTTCTCTTTGCGCTTGCGTTTTCCCTTGTCCAGATAGCCCAGTAGCTGACATTCATCCGGGGT
CAGCACCGTTTCTGCGGACTGGCTTTCTACGTGTTCCGCTTCCTTTAGCAGCCCTTGCGCCCTGAGTGCT
TGCGGCAGCGTGAGCTTCAAAAGCGCTCTGAAGTTCCTATACTTTCTAGAGAATAGGAACTTCGAACTGC
AGGTCGACTCAGATTTCCTCCTGACCAGTCGCCGGTGCATCCAGCCATTCTCGTTCTTCAGCTGATATTT
CAGCATTCGGATCACACTGTGCCAGTAGCTCAGCCAGTGAATATTGCGGGCGTCTGTACGGCTCAACAAT
CAGCCGGCCATTATCAATGACCATGCCAACTTCATTATCTGTGCCCAGAGACAGCGCATTCAGCAGTGCC
GGTGGGACGGTCAGCATAACTGAGCCGCCAACCCTCTTCAGTCGGGTGGTATGCATTAGAAAACCTCCTT
AGCATGATTAAGATGTTTCTTCAACACTCGCATGGTTGTTACCTCCTTACCTCTGGTCTCCACACATTAT
ACCTATAGGTTAGACTTTAAGTCAATACTCTTTTTCCCGGGTATAAACGCAGAAAGGCCCACCCGAA
