>Addgene plasmid #58305 | pSEVA12DKR-E | addgene partial sequence | sequence record 101612 | pTC14_F1 5'-cctactcaggagagcgttca-3'
TCTTTCGACTGAGCCTTTCGTTTTATTTGATGCCTTTAATTAAGCACCGGTGGAGTGACGACCTTCAGCA
CGTTCGTACTGTTCAACGATGGTGTAGTCTTCGTTGTGGGAGGTGATGTCCAGTTTGATGTCGGTTTTGT
AAGCACCCGGCAGCTGAACCGGTTTTTTAGCCATGTAGGTGGTTTTAACTTCAGCGTCGTAGTGACCACC
GTCTTTCAGTTTCAGACGCATTTTGATTTCACCTTTCAGAGCACCGTCTTCCGGGTACATACGTTCGGTG
GAAGCTTCCCAACCCATGGTTTTTTTCTGCATAACCGGACCGTCGGACGGGAAGTTGGTACCACGCAGTT
TAACTTTGTAGATGAACTCACCGTCTTGCAGGGAGGAGTCCTGGGTAACGGTAACAACACCACCGTCTTC
GAAGTTCATAACACGTTCCCATTTGAAACCTTCCGGGAAGGACAGTTTCAGGTAGTCCGGGATGTCAGCC
GGGTGTTTAACGTAAGCTTTGGAACCGTACTGGAACTGCGGGGACAGGATGTCCCAAGCGAACGGCAGCG
GACCACCTTTGGTAACTTTCAGTTTAGCGGTCTGGGTACCTTCGTACGGACGACCTTCACCTTCACCTTC
GATTTCGAACTCGTGACCGTTAACGGAACCTTCCATACGAACTTTGAAACGCATGAACTCTTTGATAACG
TCTTCGGAGGAAGCCATCTAGTATTCACCACCTTTCTCTAGTAACATTTATTGTACAACACGAGCCCATT
TTTGTCAAATAAAATTTAAATTATATCAACGTTAATAAGACGTTGTC
