>Addgene plasmid #58305 | pSEVA12DKR-E | addgene partial sequence | sequence record 101614 | pBbA5c-3 5'-CGTTTTATTTGATGCCTGG-3'
CAAATACCTTGAGAAAAGCTGCATCAGCTTCAGATAAATTCATAAAAAAAGCTTCATCATCTTTATCGCC
AGAAAATTCATCTTCATCAACGACAAATTCGAACTTCAGCTTACTAATTTTTCTTCCTTCTTTTTCATGA
ACAGTGAAGCCAACAAACGATATTTCTGTTTTCTTTTTAATTTCAGCAATGGCTTTATTTAACACATCCC
TTTTAAAAATAGGAAAGTCAGGGTATTTGTACTCAATATTTCCATCTTTATCAAAAGTATAAGCTATTAA
CTCTTCCTTTAACTCATCAACGGAAATAATAAAATAATTTTTCTTCTTAAAATTAGAGTAATGCTTCCTG
ATAAGTTGATAAAGAGAAGATGAATACTGGCTACTTAAGCGTAAGCTTGCCGTTAACAATTGCGTTGTGA
ATTTATTTTTTTTCCCAATAAGGCTAGAGATATATGGTTCTATGGTTCTGGTGAATTTTAAAGACAAGTA
TCCTTCATCATTTGAATAAGCTATCCACTCAATAATGTTAAGGTCTAACTCTTCAGGGGAGTTTTTAGCA
GTAAAGAGCAGGTTAAGCTCTTTAGCTAAAGCAATGATATCATCCCCTCTTAGCGAAATTTTGCTGGCAC
CAAGTAATTTACCACCCTCTTTTAATTGTCGATAAGCAAGCGATGGGGTGATTTTGGCGAGCGCTGCAAG
GTCTTCAGCCCTAATTTTGAAAACTCGCCCTCGTTCAAGAGGTTCTTTGCTATCAATGGGAGCAAGCGCC
ATATACATCACTCGCTTTGCGGGCAAAGGAAGTTGAGCCAGGGTGTGATTTAGCTCGTTTCGGTGGCGAA
TTTTCGTTTTTTTGTTCACGTCCATCATGACCTTGAGTCTCACCTAGTCTTCCGGAAGATCCGCTAGCAC
TGTACCTAGGACTG
