>Addgene plasmid #58305 | pSEVA12DKR-E | addgene partial sequence | sequence record 101616 | RNAde-BB-3 5'-tacggacgaccttcaccttc-3'
ATCTAGTATTCACCACCTTTCTCTAGTAACATTTATTGTACAACACGAGCCCATTTTTGTCAAATAAAAT
TTAAATTATATCAACGTTAATAAGACGTTGTCAATAAAATTATTTTGACAAAATTCCTAGGCGTCGAAAA
GTGCTGTGAAGCGTTCAATTAAATGCGGGGAGTCTGCCACATCGACCTGAACCCAGACAGATGCTGGCAT
TGGCGGACGCGGACGCGCCGTCGTGCGCTTCATCACGATTAAAAGATCCAGTTCGGCACCTTTCAACGGT
AACGTTGATTCAATCAGAGTAATGGCATTCCATGAACCGGAAAGCAGCATAATAAACGTGAACTCTTCTC
CCAGCATCGCCAGGCGACTGTCTTCAATATTACAGCCGCAACTACTGACATGACGGGTGATGGTGTTCAC
AATTCCAGGGCGATCGGCACCCAACGCAGTGATCACCAGATAATGTTGCGATGACAGTGTCAAACTGGTT
ATTCCTTTAAGGGGTGAGTTGTTCTTAAGGAAAGCATAAAAAAAACATGCATACAACAATCAGAACGGTT
CTGTCTGCTTGCTTTTAATGCCATACCAAACGTACCATTGAGACACTTGTTTGCACAGAGGATGGCCCGA
ATTCTTGACGGCTAGCTCAGTCCTAGGTACAGTGCTAGCGGATCTTCCGGAAGACTAGGTGAGACTCAAG
GTCATGATGGACGTGAACAAAAAAACGAAAATTCGCCACCGAAACGAGCTAAATCACACCCTGGCTCAAC
TTCCTTTGCCCGCAAAGCGAGTGATGTATATGGCGCTTGCTCCCATTGATAGCAAAGAACCTCTTGAACG
AGGGCGAGTTTTCAAAAT
